>Addgene plasmid #120882 | pET28a-mH6-Cas12i1 | addgene full sequence | sequence record 235845 | Addgene NGS Result
TCCGGGAGCTGCATGTGTCAGAGGTTTTCACCGTCATCACCGAAACGCGCGAGGCAGCTGCGGTAAAGCT
CATCAGCGTGGTCGTGAAGCGATTCACAGATGTCTGCCTGTTCATCCGCGTCCAGCTCGTTGAGTTTCTC
CAGAAGCGTTAATGTCTGGCTTCTGATAAAGCGGGCCATGTTAAGGGCGGTTTTTTCCTGTTTGGTCACT
GATGCCTCCGTGTAAGGGGGATTTCTGTTCATGGGGGTAATGATACCGATGAAACGAGAGAGGATGCTCA
CGATACGGGTTACTGATGATGAACATGCCCGGTTACTGGAACGTTGTGAGGGTAAACAACTGGCGGTATG
GATGCGGCGGGACCAGAGAAAAATCACTCAGGGTCAATGCCAGCGCTTCGTTAATACAGATGTAGGTGTT
CCACAGGGTAGCCAGCAGCATCCTGCGATGCAGATCCGGAACATAATGGTGCAGGGCGCTGACTTCCGCG
TTTCCAGACTTTACGAAACACGGAAACCGAAGACCATTCATGTTGTTGCTCAGGTCGCAGACGTTTTGCA
GCAGCAGTCGCTTCACGTTCGCTCGCGTATCGGTGATTCATTCTGCTAACCAGTAAGGCAACCCCGCCAG
CCTAGCCGGGTCCTCAACGACAGGAGCACGATCATGCGCACCCGTGGGGCCGCCATGCCGGCGATAATGG
CCTGCTTCTCGCCGAAACGTTTGGTGGCGGGACCAGTGACGAAGGCTTGAGCGAGGGCGTGCAAGATTCC
GAATACCGCAAGCGACAGGCCGATCATCGTCGCGCTCCAGCGAAAGCGGTCCTCGCCGAAAATGACCCAG
AGCGCTGCCGGCACCTGTCCTACGAGTTGCATGATAAAGAAGACAGTCATAAGTGCGGCGACGATAGTCA
TGCCCCGCGCCCACCGGAAGGAGCTGACTGGGTTGAAGGCTCTCAAGGGCATCGGTCGAGATCCCGGTGC
CTAATGAGTGAGCTAACTTACATTAATTGCGTTGCGCTCACTGCCCGCTTTCCAGTCGGGAAACCTGTCG
TGCCAGCTGCATTAATGAATCGGCCAACGCGCGGGGAGAGGCGGTTTGCGTATTGGGCGCCAGGGTGGTT
TTTCTTTTCACCAGTGAGACGGGCAACAGCTGATTGCCCTTCACCGCCTGGCCCTGAGAGAGTTGCAGCA
AGCGGTCCACGCTGGTTTGCCCCAGCAGGCGAAAATCCTGTTTGATGGTGGTTAACGGCGGGATATAACA
TGAGCTGTCTTCGGTATCGTCGTATCCCACTACCGAGATATCCGCACCAACGCGCAGCCCGGACTCGGTA
ATGGCGCGCATTGCGCCCAGCGCCATCTGATCGTTGGCAACCAGCATCGCAGTGGGAACGATGCCCTCAT
TCAGCATTTGCATGGTTTGTTGAAAACCGGACATGGCACTCCAGTCGCCTTCCCGTTCCGCTATCGGCTG
AATTTGATTGCGAGTGAGATATTTATGCCAGCCAGCCAGACGCAGACGCGCCGAGACAGAACTTAATGGG
CCCGCTAACAGCGCGATTTGCTGGTGACCCAATGCGACCAGATGCTCCACGCCCAGTCGCGTACCGTCTT
CATGGGAGAAAATAATACTGTTGATGGGTGTCTGGTCAGAGACATCAAGAAATAACGCCGGAACATTAGT
GCAGGCAGCTTCCACAGCAATGGCATCCTGGTCATCCAGCGGATAGTTAATGATCAGCCCACTGACGCGT
TGCGCGAGAAGATTGTGCACCGCCGCTTTACAGGCTTCGACGCCGCTTCGTTCTACCATCGACACCACCA
CGCTGGCACCCAGTTGATCGGCGCGAGATTTAATCGCCGCGACAATTTGCGACGGCGCGTGCAGGGCCAG
ACTGGAGGTGGCAACGCCAATCAGCAACGACTGTTTGCCCGCCAGTTGTTGTGCCACGCGGTTGGGAATG
TAATTCAGCTCCGCCATCGCCGCTTCCACTTTTTCCCGCGTTTTCGCAGAAACGTGGCTGGCCTGGTTCA
CCACGCGGGAAACGGTCTGATAAGAGACACCGGCATACTCTGCGACATCGTATAACGTTACTGGTTTCAC
ATTCACCACCCTGAATTGACTCTCTTCCGGGCGCTATCATGCCATACCGCGAAAGGTTTTGCGCCATTCG
ATGGTGTCCGGGATCTCGACGCTCTCCCTTATGCGACTCCTGCATTAGGAAGCAGCCCAGTAGTAGGTTG
AGGCCGTTGAGCACCGCCGCCGCAAGGAATGGTGCATGCAAGGAGATGGCGCCCAACAGTCCCCCGGCCA
CGGGGCCTGCCACCATACCCACGCCGAAACAAGCGCTCATGAGCCCGAAGTGGCGAGCCCGATCTTCCCC
ATCGGTGATGTCGGCGATATAGGCGCCAGCAACCGCACCTGTGGCGCCGGTGATGCCGGCCACGATGCGT
CCGGCGTAGAGGATCGAGATCTCGATCCCGCGAAATTAATACGACTCACTATAGGGGAATTGTGAGCGGA
TAACAATTCCCCTCTAGATTTACACTTTATGCTTCCGGCTCGTATGTTTCTAGAAAGCTTAAATAATTTT
GTTTAACTTTAAGAAGGAGATTTAAATATGAAAATCGAAGAAGGTAAAGGTCACCATCACCATCACCACA
TGAGCAACAAAGAAAAGAACGCGAGCGAAACCCGTAAGGCGTACACCACCAAAATGATCCCGCGTAGCCA
CGACCGTATGAAGCTGCTGGGCAACTTTATGGACTATCTGATGGATGGCACCCCGATTTTCTTTGAACTG
TGGAACCAGTTCGGTGGCGGTATCGACCGTGATATCATTAGCGGCACCGCGAACAAAGATAAGATTAGCG
ACGATCTGCTGCTGGCGGTTAACTGGTTTAAAGTGATGCCGATCAACAGCAAACCGCAAGGCGTGAGCCC
GAGCAACCTGGCGAACCTGTTCCAGCAATACAGCGGTAGCGAACCGGACATCCAGGCGCAAGAGTATTTC
GCGAGCAACTTTGACACCGAAAAGCACCAGTGGAAAGATATGCGTGTTGAGTACGAACGTCTGCTGGCGG
AGCTGCAACTGAGCCGTAGCGACATGCACCATGATCTGAAGCTGATGTACAAAGAAAAGTGCATTGGCCT
GAGCCTGAGCACCGCGCACTATATCACCAGCGTGATGTTTGGCACCGGTGCGAAGAACAACCGTCAGACC
AAACATCAATTCTATAGCAAAGTGATTCAGCTGCTGGAGGAAAGCACCCAGATCAACAGCGTTGAGCAAC
TGGCGAGCATCATTCTGAAAGCGGGTGACTGCGATAGCTACCGTAAACTGCGTATCCGTTGCAGCCGTAA
GGGTGCGACCCCGAGCATTCTGAAAATCGTGCAAGACTATGAACTGGGCACCAACCACGACGATGAGGTG
AACGTTCCGAGCCTGATTGCGAACCTGAAAGAAAAGCTGGGCCGTTTTGAGTACGAATGCGAGTGGAAGT
GCATGGAGAAAATCAAGGCGTTCCTGGCGAGCAAAGTTGGCCCGTACTATCTGGGTAGCTATAGCGCGAT
GCTGGAGAACGCGCTGAGCCCGATTAAGGGTATGACCACCAAGAACTGCAAATTCGTGCTGAAACAGATT
GACGCGAAGAACGATATCAAATACGAAAACGAGCCGTTTGGCAAGATCGTTGAAGGTTTCTTTGACAGCC
CGTATTTCGAGAGCGATACCAACGTGAAATGGGTTCTGCACCCGCACCATATTGGCGAAAGCAACATCAA
GACCCTGTGGGAGGACCTGAACGCGATTCATAGCAAATACGAGGAAGACATCGCGAGCCTGAGCGAAGAT
AAGAAAGAGAAGCGTATCAAGGTTTACCAGGGCGATGTGTGCCAAACCATCAACACCTATTGCGAGGAAG
TGGGCAAGGAAGCGAAAACCCCGCTGGTTCAGCTGCTGCGTTACCTGTATAGCCGTAAAGACGATATTGC
GGTGGACAAGATCATTGATGGTATCACCTTCCTGAGCAAGAAACACAAGGTGGAGAAACAGAAGATTAAC
CCGGTTATCCAAAAATACCCGAGCTTCAACTTTGGCAACAACAGCAAGCTGCTGGGTAAAATCATTAGCC
CGAAAGACAAGCTGAAACATAACCTGAAGTGCAACCGTAACCAAGTGGATAACTACATCTGGATTGAAAT
CAAGGTTCTGAACACCAAGACCATGCGTTGGGAGAAACACCATTATGCGCTGAGCAGCACCCGTTTTCTG
GAGGAAGTTTACTATCCGGCGACCAGCGAAAACCCGCCGGATGCGCTGGCGGCGCGTTTCCGTACCAAAA
CCAACGGTTATGAGGGCAAGCCGGCGCTGAGCGCGGAACAGATTGAGCAAATCCGTAGCGCGCCGGTTGG
CCTGCGTAAAGTGAAGAAACGTCAGATGCGTCTGGAAGCGGCGCGTCAGCAAAACCTGCTGCCGCGTTAT
ACCTGGGGCAAGGATTTTAACATTAACATCTGCAAACGTGGTAACAACTTCGAAGTTACCCTGGCGACCA
AGGTGAAGAAAAAGAAAGAGAAGAACTACAAAGTGGTTCTGGGTTATGACGCGAACATTGTGCGTAAAAA
CACCTATGCGGCGATTGAGGCGCATGCGAACGGTGATGGTGTGATTGACTATAACGATCTGCCGGTTAAG
CCGATCGAAAGCGGCTTTGTGACCGTTGAGAGCCAGGTTCGTGACAAAAGCTACGATCAACTGAGCTATA
ACGGTGTGAAGCTGCTGTACTGCAAACCGCATGTTGAAAGCCGTCGTAGCTTCCTGGAGAAATATCGTAA
CGGCACCATGAAGGACAACCGTGGTAACAACATTCAGATCGACTTCATGAAGGATTTTGAAGCGATCGCG
GACGATGAAACCAGCCTGTACTATTTTAACATGAAGTACTGCAAACTGCTGCAGAGCAGCATTCGTAACC
ACAGCAGCCAAGCGAAAGAATATCGTGAGGAAATCTTCGAGCTGCTGCGTGATGGCAAGCTGAGCGTGCT
GAAACTGAGCAGCCTGAGCAACCTGAGCTTCGTGATGTTTAAGGTTGCGAAAAGCCTGATTGGCACCTAC
TTTGGTCATCTGCTGAAGAAACCGAAGAACAGCAAAAGCGACGTTAAGGCTCCGCCGATCACCGACGAAG
ATAAGCAGAAAGCGGACCCGGAGATGTTCGCGCTGCGTCTGGCGCTGGAGGAAAAACGTCTGAACAAGGT
TAAAAGCAAGAAAGAAGTGATTGCGAACAAGATCGTTGCGAAAGCGCTGGAGCTGCGTGACAAATACGGC
CCGGTGCTGATTAAGGGCGAGAACATCAGCGATACCACCAAGAAAGGTAAGAAAAGCAGCACCAACAGCT
TCCTGATGGACTGGCTGGCGCGTGGCGTGGCGAACAAGGTTAAAGAAATGGTGATGATGCACCAGGGTCT
GGAGTTCGTTGAGGTGAACCCGAACTTTACCAGCCACCAAGATCCGTTCGTTCATAAGAACCCGGAGAAC
ACCTTTCGTGCGCGTTACAGCCGTTGCACCCCGAGCGAACTGACCGAGAAGAACCGTAAAGAAATCCTGA
GCTTCCTGAGCGACAAGCCGAGCAAACGTCCGACCAACGCGTACTATAACGAGGGTGCGATGGCGTTTCT
GGCGACCTATGGCCTGAAGAAAAACGACGTGCTGGGTGTTAGCCTGGAAAAGTTCAAACAGATTATGGCG
AACATCCTGCATCAGCGTAGCGAGGATCAACTGCTGTTTCCGAGCCGTGGCGGTATGTTCTACCTGGCGA
CCTATAAGCTGGACGCGGATGCGACCAGCGTTAACTGGAACGGCAAACAGTTTTGGGTGTGCAACGCGGA
CCTGGTTGCGGCGTACAACGTGGGTCTGGTTGACATCCAAAAAGATTTCAAGAAAAAGTAATAAAAGCTT
CTCGAGAGAGACCATGGCCACCGGTCTCTATCGAAGATATGAGGAGCTCAAACTCGAGCTGCTAACAAAG
CCCGAAAGGAAGCTGAGTTGGCTGCTGCCACCGCTGAGCAATAACTAGCATAACCCCTTGGGGCCTCTAA
ACGGGTCTTGAGGGGTTTTTTGCTGAAAGGAGGAACTATATCCGGATTGGCGAATGGG
[124 nt withheld, positions 6149-6272]
C
[91 nt withheld, positions 6274-6364]
A
[49 nt withheld, positions 6366-6414]
CCTTTGACGTTGGAGTCCACGTTCTTT
[37 nt withheld, positions 6442-6478]
ACCCTATCTCGGTCTATTCTTTTGATTTATAAGGGATTTTGCCGATTTCGGCCTATTGGTTAAAAAATGA
GCTGATTTAACAAAAATTTAACGCGAATTTTAACAAAATATTAACGCTTACAATTTAGGTGGCACTTTTC
GGGGAAATGTGCGCGGAACCCCTATTTGTTTATTTTTCTAAATACATTCAAATATGTATCCGCTCATGAA
TTAATTCTTAGAAAAACTCATCGAGCATCAAATGAAACTGCAATTTATTCATATCAGGATTATCAATACC
ATATTTTTGAAAAAGCCGTTTCTGTAATGAAGGAGAAAACTCACCGAGGCAGTTCCATAGGATGGCAAGA
TCCTGGTATCGGTCTGCGATTCCGACTCGTCCAACATCAATACAACCTATTAATTTCCCCTCGTCAAAAA
TAAGGTTATCAAGTGAGAAATCACCATGAGTGACGACTGAATCCGGTGAGAATGGCAAAAGTTTATGCAT
TTCTTTCCAGACTTGTTCAACAGGCCAGCCATTACGCTCGTCATCAAAATCACTCGCATCAACCAAACCG
TTATTCATTCGTGATTGCGCCTGAGCGAGACGAAATACGCGATCGCTGTTAAAAGGACAATTACAAACAG
GAATCGAATGCAACCGGCGCAGGAACACTGCCAGCGCATCAACAATATTTTCACCTGAATCAGGATATTC
TTCTAATACCTGGAATGCTGTTTTCCCGGGGATCGCAGTGGTGAGTAACCATGCATCATCAGGAGTACGG
ATAAAATGCTTGATGGTCGGAAGAGGCATAAATTCCGTCAGCCAGTTTAGTCTGACCATCTCATCTGTAA
CATCATTGGCAACGCTACCTTTGCCATGTTTCAGAAACAACTCTGGCGCATCGGGCTTCCCATACAATCG
ATAGATTGTCGCACCTGATTGCCCGACATTATCGCGAGCCCATTTATACCCATATAAATCAGCATCCATG
TTGGAATTTAATCGCGGCCTAGAGCAAGACGTTTCCCGTTGAATATGGCTCATAACACCCCTTGTATTAC
TGTTTATGTAAGCAGACAGTTTTATTGTTCATGACCAAAATCCCTTAACGTGAGTTTTCGTTCCACTGAG
CGTCAGACCCCGTAGAAAAGATCAAAGGATCTTCTTGAGATCCTTTTTTTCTGCGCGTAATCTGCTGCTT
GCAAACAAAAAAACCACCGCTACCAGCGGTGGTTTGTTTGCCGGATCAAGAGCTACCAACTCTTTTTCCG
AAGGTAACTGGCTTCAGCAGAGCGCAGATACCAAATACTGTCCTTCTAGTGTAGCCGTAGTTAGGCCACC
ACTTCAAGAACTCTGTAGCACCGCCTACATACCTCGCTCTGCTAATCCTGTTACCAGTGGCTGCTGCCAG
TGGCGATAAGTCGTGTCTTACCGGGTTGGACTCAAGACGATAGTTACCGGATAAGGCGCAGCGGTCGGGC
TGAACGGGGGGTTCGTGCACACAGCCCAGCTTGGAGCGAACGACCTACACCGAACTGAGATACCTACAGC
GTGAGCTATGAGAAAGCGCCACGCTTCCCGAAGGGAGAAAGGCGGACAGGTATCCGGTAAGCGGCAGGGT
CGGAACAGGAGAGCGCACGAGGGAGCTTCCAGGGGGAAACGCCTGGTATCTTTATAGTCCTGTCGGGTTT
CGCCACCTCTGACTTGAGCGTCGATTTTTGTGATGCTCGTCAGGGGGGCGGAGCCTATGGAAAAACGCCA
GCAACGCGGCCTTTTTACGGTTCCTGGCCTTTTGCTGGCCTTTTGCTCACATGTTCTTTCCTGCGTTATC
CCCTGATTCTGTGGATAACCGTATTACCGCCTTTGAGTGAGCTGATACCGCTCGCCGCAGCCGAACGACC
GAGCGCAGCGAGTCAGTGAGCGAGGAAGCGGAAGAGCGCCTGATGCGGTATTTTCTCCTTACGCATCTGT
GCGGTATTTCACACCGCAATGGTGCACTCTCAGTACAATCTGCTCTGATGCCGCATAGTTAAGCCAGTAT
ACACTCCGCTATCGCTACGTGACTGGGTCATGGCTGCGCCCCGACACCCGCCAACACCCGCTGACGCGCC
CTGACGGGCTTGTCTGCTCCCGGCATCCGCTTACAGACAAGCTGTGACCGTC
Features (pLannotate 1.2.2; 19 found; start..end, strand, type, name):
     18..209     -  CDS            rop: Rop protein, which maintains plasmids at low copy number; rop
    226..606     +  CDS            YPB1_ECOLX: Protein predicted: Swiss-Prot protein existence level 4. From Escherichia coli.
    678..969     -  CDS            TcR (fragment): tetracycline efflux protein; tet; confers resistance to tetracycline
    984..1005    -  protein_bind   CAP binding site: CAP binding activates transcription in the presence of cAMP. E. coli catabolite activator protein
   1018..2100    -  CDS            lacI: lac repressor; lacI; The lac repressor binds to the lac operator to inhibit transcription in E. coli. This inhibition can be relieved by adding lactose or isopropyl-β-D-thiogalactopyranoside (IPTG).
   2101..2178    -  promoter       lacI promoter: lacI
   2186..2465    -  CDS            TcR (fragment): tetracycline efflux protein; tet; confers resistance to tetracycline
   2487..2505    +  promoter       T7 promoter: promoter for bacteriophage T7 RNA polymerase
   2506..2530    +  protein_bind   lac operator: The lac repressor binds to the lac operator to inhibit transcription in E. coli. This inhibition can be relieved by adding lactose or isopropyl-β-D-thiogalactopyranoside (IPTG). lac repressor encoded by lacI
   2539..2568    +  promoter       lac promoter: promoter for the E. coli lac operon
   2588..2610    +  RBS            RBS: efficient ribosome binding site from bacteriophage T7 gene 10 (Olins and Rangwala, 1989)
   2642..2658    +  CDS            6xHis (fragment): 6xHis affinity tag
   6008..6057    +  CDS            SET1 (fragment): solubility-enhancement tag derived from T7 phage gene 10B
   6065..6112    +  terminator     T7 terminator: transcription terminator for bacteriophage T7 RNA polymerase
   6149..6577    +  rep_origin     f1 ori (sequence partly withheld): f1 bacteriophage origin of replication; arrow indicates direction of (+) strand synthesis
   6630..6687    +  promoter       AmpR promoter (fragment): bla
   6696..7511    -  CDS            KanR: aminoglycoside phosphotransferase; aph(3')-Ia; confers resistance to kanamycin in bacteria or G418 (Geneticin®) in eukaryotes
   7633..8221    +  rep_origin     ori: high-copy-number ColE1/pMB1/pBR322/pUC origin of replication
   8407..8546    -  misc_feature   bom: basis of mobility region from pBR322
