[The description below was written by a language model from this plasmid's Addgene catalogue record and pLannotate feature annotations shown in this document.]
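Description:
pET28a-mH6-Cas12i1 is a bacterial expression plasmid of about 8.6 kb, built on the Novagen pET-28a+ backbone, that produces the type V CRISPR effector Cas12i1 in E. coli. It is propagated through a ColE1/pBR322-type origin. The backbone also carries the rop gene and the bom mobility region, consistent with the catalogue's low-copy designation. Selection is by kanamycin resistance (aminoglycoside phosphotransferase), and an f1 origin is also present. Short tetracycline-resistance fragments and an AmpR promoter fragment in the annotation appear to be backbone remnants rather than working markers.

The payload is a synthetic, E. coli codon-optimized, wild-type Cas12i1 open reading frame of roughly 3.3 kb, cloned between HindIII sites. The automated feature table does not annotate this gene; it corresponds to the large unannotated stretch between the His-tag fragment and the T7 terminator. The protein carries an N-terminal "mH6" tag, a short leader peptide ending in six histidines, which allows purification by immobilized metal affinity chromatography. The catalogue lists the promoter as lac. The feature table instead shows the standard pET arrangement of a T7 promoter followed by a lac operator, a short lac promoter match, and the T7 gene 10 ribosome binding site, with a T7 terminator downstream. With the plasmid-encoded lacI repressor, this layout would make expression IPTG-inducible in hosts that supply T7 RNA polymerase.

The record supports its use for recombinant expression of Cas12i1, in the context of work characterizing functionally diverse type V CRISPR-Cas systems. No guide RNA or CRISPR array element is recorded on this plasmid.
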