Addgene plasmid #120882: pET28a-mH6-Cas12i1
Purpose: Expresses E. coli codon optimized Cas12i1 effector in the pET28a backbone.
Depositing lab: Arbor Biotechnologies. Publication: Functionally diverse type V CRISPR-Cas systems. Yan WX, Hunnewell P, Alfonse LE, Carte JM, Keston-Smith E, Sothiselvam S, Garrity AJ, Chong S, Makarova KS, Koonin EV, Cheng DR, Scott DA. Science. 2019 Jan 4;363(6422):88-91. doi: 10.1126/science.aav7271. Epub 2018 Dec 6. PubMed 30523077.
Backbone
  Vector backbone: pET-28a+
  Backbone manufacturer: Novagen
  Backbone size w/o insert (bp): 5349
  Total vector size (bp): 8634
  Vector type: Bacterial Expression, CRISPR
Growth in bacteria
  Bacterial resistance: Kanamycin, 50 μg/mL
  Growth temperature: 37°C
  Growth strain: DH5alpha
  Copy number: Low Copy
Gene/Insert
  Gene/Insert name: Cas12i1
  Species: Synthetic
  Insert size (bp): 3285
  Mutation: WT
  Promoter: lac
  Tag / fusion protein: mH6 (N terminal on insert)
  Cloning method: Restriction Enzyme; 5′ cloning site HindIII (not destroyed); 3′ cloning site HindIII (not destroyed)
  Sequencing primers: 5′ TAATACGACTCACTATAGGG
Terms and licenses: Academic/Nonprofit Terms; Industry Terms: Not Available to Industry
Depositor comments: For more information, please visit us at https://arbor.bio/. For commercial use or questions, please contact us at . mH6 sequence: ATGAAAATCGAAGAAGGTAAAGGTCACCATCACCATCACCAC
How to cite: pET28a-mH6-Cas12i1 was a gift from Arbor Biotechnologies (Addgene plasmid # 120882 ; http://n2t.net/addgene:120882 ; RRID:Addgene_120882)
